Addgene plasmid #46651: pcDNA3.2 mir-1-1 reporter cel-mir-1
Depositing lab: David Bartel. Depositing organization: Whitehead Institute for Biomedical Research. Publication: Beyond Secondary Structure: Primary-Sequence Determinants License Pri-miRNA Hairpins for Processing. Auyeung VC, Ulitsky I, McGeary SE, Bartel DP. Cell. 2013 Feb 14;152(4):844-58. doi: 10.1016/j.cell.2013.01.031. PubMed 23415231.
Backbone
  Vector backbone: pcDNA3.2 V5-DEST mir-1-1 reporter
  Backbone manufacturer: Bartel lab (Addgene plasmid# 46646)
  Backbone size w/o insert (bp): 8038
  Vector type: Mammalian Expression, RNAi
  Selectable markers: Neomycin (select with G418)
Growth in bacteria
  Bacterial resistance: Ampicillin, 100 μg/mL
  Growth temperature: 37°C
  Growth strain: DH5alpha
  Copy number: High Copy
Gene/Insert
  Gene/Insert name: cel-mir-1 (alt name: mir-1 pri-mRNA)
  Species: C. elegans (nematode)
  Promoter: CMV
  Tag / fusion protein: hsa-mir-1-1 (C terminal on insert); V5 (C terminal on backbone)
  Cloning method: Gateway Cloning
  Sequencing primers: 5′ CMV-F; 3′ TK-pA-R
Terms and licenses: Academic/Nonprofit Terms; Industry Terms: Not Available to Industry
How to cite: pcDNA3.2 mir-1-1 reporter cel-mir-1 was a gift from David Bartel (Addgene plasmid # 46651 ; http://n2t.net/addgene:46651 ; RRID:Addgene_46651)
