[The description below was written by a language model from this plasmid's Addgene catalogue record and pLannotate feature annotations shown in this document.]
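Description:
pcDNA3.2 mir-1-1 reporter cel-mir-1 is a mammalian expression plasmid for assaying primary microRNA processing, built by Gateway recombination into a pcDNA3.2 V5-DEST derivative that already carries a human mir-1-1 reference hairpin. In bacteria it replicates from a high-copy ColE1/pUC-type origin under ampicillin selection (AmpR with its own promoter), and it also carries an f1 origin. For mammalian cells, an SV40 early promoter drives a neomycin phosphotransferase gene followed by an SV40 poly(A) signal, allowing G418 selection. The annotated sequence is 6,224 nt, shorter than the 8,038 bp listed for the empty backbone. This is consistent with replacement of the Gateway destination cassette by the much smaller insert, though the record does not explain the difference.

The payload is a single CMV enhancer/promoter-driven transcript. Downstream of the promoter and a T7 promoter, the C. elegans mir-1 pri-miRNA segment lies between attB1 and attB2 sites, where the feature table detects a mir-1 family hairpin. A second mir-1 family hairpin just beyond attB2 corresponds to the hsa-mir-1-1 element catalogued as a downstream "tag". The transcript ends at an HSV TK polyadenylation signal. The backbone V5 epitope sequence remains between the second hairpin and the poly(A) signal, but it has no evident role because the insert is noncoding. Placing the nematode hairpin and the human hairpin on one transcript presumably lets the human one serve as an internal reference for how well the nematode hairpin is processed in transfected mammalian cells. That fits the associated study on primary-sequence determinants of pri-miRNA recognition, but the record does not spell out the readout.
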