Features (pLannotate 1.2.2; 24 found; start..end, strand, type, name):
     36..80      -  misc_feature   bom (fragment): basis of mobility region from pBR322
    235..614     +  enhancer       CMV enhancer: human cytomegalovirus immediate early enhancer
    615..818     +  promoter       CMV promoter: human cytomegalovirus (CMV) immediate early promoter
    814..847     +  LTR            5' LTR (truncated) (fragment): truncated 5' long terminal repeat (LTR) from HIV-1
    863..881     +  promoter       T7 promoter: promoter for bacteriophage T7 RNA polymerase
    911..935     +  protein_bind   attB1: mutant version of attB; recombination site for the Gateway® BP reaction BP Clonase™
   1096..1174    +  ncRNA          mir-1: Accession: RF00103 - mir-1 microRNA precursor family
   1337..1361    -  protein_bind   attB2: mutant version of attB; recombination site for the Gateway® BP reaction BP Clonase™
   1439..1515    +  ncRNA          mir-1: Accession: RF00103 - mir-1 microRNA precursor family
   1714..1755    +  CDS            V5 tag: epitope tag from simian virus 5
   1839..1887    +  polyA_signal   HSV TK poly(A) signal: herpes simplex virus thymidine kinase polyadenylation signal (Cole and Stacy, 1985)
   1978..1994    -  polyA_signal   bGH poly(A) signal (fragment): bovine growth hormone polyadenylation signal
   2089..2517    +  rep_origin     f1 ori (sequence partly withheld): f1 bacteriophage origin of replication; arrow indicates direction of (+) strand synthesis
   2531..2860    +  promoter       SV40 promoter: SV40 enhancer and early promoter
   2927..3718    +  CDS            neo: KKA2_KLEPN - Also known as kan, nptII. Experimental evidence at protein level: Swiss-Prot protein existence level 1. Resistance to kanamycin, neomycin, paromomycin, ribostamycin, butirosin and gentamicin B. From Klebsiella pneumoniae.
   3744..3902    +  CDS            ble (fragment): BLE_KLEPN - Experimental evidence at protein level: Swiss-Prot protein existence level 1. Binding protein with a strong affinity to the bleomycin family of antibiotics. Binds to CL990; an antimitotic-antibiotic compound. From Klebsiella pneumoniae.
   3897..4018    +  polyA_signal   SV40 poly(A) signal: SV40 polyadenylation signal
   4091..4107    -  protein_bind   lac operator: The lac repressor binds to the lac operator to inhibit transcription in E. coli. This inhibition can be relieved by adding lactose or isopropyl-β-D-thiogalactopyranoside (IPTG). lac repressor encoded by lacI
   4115..4145    -  promoter       lac promoter: promoter for the E. coli lac operon
   4160..4181    -  protein_bind   CAP binding site: CAP binding activates transcription in the presence of cAMP. E. coli catabolite activator protein
   4194..4286    -  CDS            lacI (fragment): lac repressor; lacI; The lac repressor binds to the lac operator to inhibit transcription in E. coli. This inhibition can be relieved by adding lactose or isopropyl-β-D-thiogalactopyranoside (IPTG).
   4469..5057    -  rep_origin     ori: high-copy-number ColE1/pMB1/pBR322/pUC origin of replication
   5228..6088    -  CDS            AmpR: β-lactamase; bla; confers resistance to ampicillin, carbenicillin, and related antibiotics
   6089..6193    -  promoter       AmpR promoter: bla
>Addgene plasmid #46651 | pcDNA3.2 mir-1-1 reporter cel-mir-1 | analyzer sequence | sequence record 66015
GACGGATCGGGAGATCTCCCGATCCCCTATGGTCGACTCTCAGTACAATCTGCTCTGATGCCGCATAGTT
AAGCCAGTATCTGCTCCCTGCTTGTGTGTTGGAGGTCGCTGAGTAGTGCGCGAGCAAAATTTAAGCTACA
ACAAGGCAAGGCTTGACCGACAATTGCATGAAGAATCTGCTTAGGGTTAGGCGTTTTGCGCTGCTTCGCG
ATGTACGGGCCAGATATACGCGTTGACATTGATTATTGACTAGTTATTAATAGTAATCAATTACGGGGTC
ATTAGTTCATAGCCCATATATGGAGTTCCGCGTTACATAACTTACGGTAAATGGCCCGCCTGGCTGACCG
CCCAACGACCCCCGCCCATTGACGTCAATAATGACGTATGTTCCCATAGTAACGCCAATAGGGACTTTCC
ATTGACGTCAATGGGTGGACTATTTACGGTAAACTGCCCACTTGGCAGTACATCAAGTGTATCATATGCC
AAGTACGCCCCCTATTGACGTCAATGACGGTAAATGGCCCGCCTGGCATTATGCCCAGTACATGACCTTA
TGGGACTTTCCTACTTGGCAGTACATCTACGTATTAGTCATCGCTATTACCATGGTGATGCGGTTTTGGC
AGTACATCAATGGGCGTGGATAGCGGTTTGACTCACGGGGATTTCCAAGTCTCCACCCCATTGACGTCAA
TGGGAGTTTGTTTTGGCACCAAAATCAACGGGACTTTCCAAAATGTCGTAACAACTCCGCCCCATTGACG
CAAATGGGCGGTAGGCGTGTACGGTGGGAGGTCTATATAAGCAGAGCTCTCTGGCTAACTAGAGAACCCA
CTGCTTACTGGCTTATCGAAATTAATACGACTCACTATAGGGAGACCCAAGCTGGCTAGTTAAGCTATCA
ACAAGTTTGTACAAAAAAGCAGGCTACTAAGTTGATTGGAGAAACTTATTGTAGAGAAGAGAGTGTAAGC
TGATTTAAACTTCTCTTCAACTCTCCGAAGAATTTTTTGATCTCCCAAATCTTTCACGAGTCGTCTTTTC
CCAGATTCAATTCTACTCTATATCTACGCTATATTCAAAGTGACCGTACCGAGCTGCATACTTCCTTACA
TGCCCATACTATATCATAAATGGATATGGAATGTAAAGAAGTATGTAGAACGGGGTGGTAGTGTTTTAAT
GGTGAGTAATTTTCTGCATTTAAATTATAGTAAGAAAATTTGAAAAACAAGGAGAAACAGAAATATAGTC
GTTACAAAAAAAGAGGCAGAAAACCATTTCAAAAAAGAGGCAGCGGCTTTATATGTTAGGCATTCTACCG
AGGAGCACCCAGCTTTCTTGTACAAAGTGGTTGATCTAGAGGGCCCGCAGTGGGGTCAGCTTCTACCGGG
GCGGCGTCCCGGGGTCTTGGAACTGCATGCAGACTGCCTGCTTGGGAAACATACTTCTTTATATGCCCAT
ATGGACCTGCTAAGCTATGGAATGTAAAGAAGTATGTATCTCAGGCCGGGACCTCTCTCGCCGCACTGAG
GGGCACTCCACACCACGGGGGCCGCCGCGGCCGACAGCCAGCCAGGCGGCTGTGGTGGGGGTGAGGCTGG
GGCGGCAGGCTGCCTGGGCGTTGGTGGACGGTCGTGTCCCCGCCAGCATTGTTCTGTCACTTTGCCTGTG
TCAGCAGGTGGAAGTGCTCACCAGACATTCGAAGGTAAGCCTATCCCTAACCCTCTCCTCGGTCTCGATT
CTACGCGTACCGGTTAGTAATGAGTTTAAACGGGGGAGGCTAACTGAAACACGGAAGGAGACAATACCGG
AAGGAACCCGCGCTATGACGGCAATAAAAAGACAGAATAAAACGCACGGGTGTTGGGTCGTTTGTTCATA
AACGCGGGGTTCGGTCCCAGGGCTGGCACTCTGTCGATACCCCACCGAGACCCCATTGGGGCCAATACGC
CCGCGTTTCTTCCTTTTCCCCACCCCACCCCCCAAGTTCGGGTGAAGGCCCAGGGCTCGCAGCCAACGTC
GGGGCGGCAGGCCCTGCCATAGCAGATCTGCGCAGCTGGGGCTCTAGGGGGTATCCCC
[124 nt withheld, positions 2089-2212]
C
[32 nt withheld, positions 2214-2245]
CA
[57 nt withheld, positions 2248-2304]
A
[49 nt withheld, positions 2306-2354]
CCTTTGACGTTGGAGTCCACGTTCTTT
[37 nt withheld, positions 2382-2418]
ACCCTATCTCGGTCTATTCTTTTGATTTATAAGGGATTTTGGGGATTTCGGCCTATTGGTTAAAAAATGA
GCTGATTTAACAAAAATTTAACGCGAATTAATTCTGTGGAATGTGTGTCAGTTAGGGTGTGGAAAGTCCC
CAGGCTCCCCAGCAGGCAGAAGTATGCAAAGCATGCATCTCAATTAGTCAGCAACCAGGTGTGGAAAGTC
CCCAGGCTCCCCAGCAGGCAGAAGTATGCAAAGCATGCATCTCAATTAGTCAGCAACCATAGTCCCGCCC
CTAACTCCGCCCATCCCGCCCCTAACTCCGCCCAGTTCCGCCCATTCTCCGCCCCATGGCTGACTAATTT
TTTTTATTTATGCAGAGGCCGAGGCCGCCTCTGCCTCTGAGCTATTCCAGAAGTAGTGAGGAGGCTTTTT
TGGAGGCCTAGGCTTTTGCAAAAAGCTCCCGGGAGCTTGTATATCCATTTTCGGATCTGATCAAGAGACA
GGATGAGGATCGTTTCGCATGATTGAACAAGATGGATTGCACGCAGGTTCTCCGGCCGCTTGGGTGGAGA
GGCTATTCGGCTATGACTGGGCACAACAGACAATCGGCTGCTCTGATGCCGCCGTGTTCCGGCTGTCAGC
GCAGGGGCGCCCGGTTCTTTTTGTCAAGACCGACCTGTCCGGTGCCCTGAATGAACTGCAGGACGAGGCA
GCGCGGCTATCGTGGCTGGCCACGACGGGCGTTCCTTGCGCAGCTGTGCTCGACGTTGTCACTGAAGCGG
GAAGGGACTGGCTGCTATTGGGCGAAGTGCCGGGGCAGGATCTCCTGTCATCTCACCTTGCTCCTGCCGA
GAAAGTATCCATCATGGCTGATGCAATGCGGCGGCTGCATACGCTTGATCCGGCTACCTGCCCATTCGAC
CACCAAGCGAAACATCGCATCGAGCGAGCACGTACTCGGATGGAAGCCGGTCTTGTCGATCAGGATGATC
TGGACGAAGAGCATCAGGGGCTCGCGCCAGCCGAACTGTTCGCCAGGCTCAAGGCGCGCATGCCCGACGG
CGAGGATCTCGTCGTGACCCATGGCGATGCCTGCTTGCCGAATATCATGGTGGAAAATGGCCGCTTTTCT
GGATTCATCGACTGTGGCCGGCTGGGTGTGGCGGACCGCTATCAGGACATAGCGTTGGCTACCCGTGATA
TTGCTGAAGAGCTTGGCGGCGAATGGGCTGACCGCTTCCTCGTGCTTTACGGTATCGCCGCTCCCGATTC
GCAGCGCATCGCCTTCTATCGCCTTCTTGACGAGTTCTTCTGAGCGGGACTCTGGGGTTCGCGAAATGAC
CGACCAAGCGACGCCCAACCTGCCATCACGAGATTTCGATTCCACCGCCGCCTTCTATGAAAGGTTGGGC
TTCGGAATCGTTTTCCGGGACGCCGGCTGGATGATCCTCCAGCGCGGGGATCTCATGCTGGAGTTCTTCG
CCCACCCCAACTTGTTTATTGCAGCTTATAATGGTTACAAATAAAGCAATAGCATCACAAATTTCACAAA
TAAAGCATTTTTTTCACTGCATTCTAGTTGTGGTTTGTCCAAACTCATCAATGTATCTTATCATGTCTGT
ATACCGTCGACCTCTAGCTAGAGCTTGGCGTAATCATGGTCATAGCTGTTTCCTGTGTGAAATTGTTATC
CGCTCACAATTCCACACAACATACGAGCCGGAAGCATAAAGTGTAAAGCCTGGGGTGCCTAATGAGTGAG
CTAACTCACATTAATTGCGTTGCGCTCACTGCCCGCTTTCCAGTCGGGAAACCTGTCGTGCCAGCTGCAT
TAATGAATCGGCCAACGCGCGGGGAGAGGCGGTTTGCGTATTGGGCGCTCTTCCGCTTCCTCGCTCACTG
ACTCGCTGCGCTCGGTCGTTCGGCTGCGGCGAGCGGTATCAGCTCACTCAAAGGCGGTAATACGGTTATC
CACAGAATCAGGGGATAACGCAGGAAAGAACATGTGAGCAAAAGGCCAGCAAAAGGCCAGGAACCGTAAA
AAGGCCGCGTTGCTGGCGTTTTTCCATAGGCTCCGCCCCCCTGACGAGCATCACAAAAATCGACGCTCAA
GTCAGAGGTGGCGAAACCCGACAGGACTATAAAGATACCAGGCGTTTCCCCCTGGAAGCTCCCTCGTGCG
CTCTCCTGTTCCGACCCTGCCGCTTACCGGATACCTGTCCGCCTTTCTCCCTTCGGGAAGCGTGGCGCTT
TCTCAATGCTCACGCTGTAGGTATCTCAGTTCGGTGTAGGTCGTTCGCTCCAAGCTGGGCTGTGTGCACG
AACCCCCCGTTCAGCCCGACCGCTGCGCCTTATCCGGTAACTATCGTCTTGAGTCCAACCCGGTAAGACA
CGACTTATCGCCACTGGCAGCAGCCACTGGTAACAGGATTAGCAGAGCGAGGTATGTAGGCGGTGCTACA
GAGTTCTTGAAGTGGTGGCCTAACTACGGCTACACTAGAAGGACAGTATTTGGTATCTGCGCTCTGCTGA
AGCCAGTTACCTTCGGAAAAAGAGTTGGTAGCTCTTGATCCGGCAAACAAACCACCGCTGGTAGCGGTGG
TTTTTTTGTTTGCAAGCAGCAGATTACGCGCAGAAAAAAAGGATCTCAAGAAGATCCTTTGATCTTTTCT
ACGGGGTCTGACGCTCAGTGGAACGAAAACTCACGTTAAGGGATTTTGGTCATGAGATTATCAAAAAGGA
TCTTCACCTAGATCCTTTTAAATTAAAAATGAAGTTTTAAATCAATCTAAAGTATATATGAGTAAACTTG
GTCTGACAGTTACCAATGCTTAATCAGTGAGGCACCTATCTCAGCGATCTGTCTATTTCGTTCATCCATA
GTTGCCTGACTCCCCGTCGTGTAGATAACTACGATACGGGAGGGCTTACCATCTGGCCCCAGTGCTGCAA
TGATACCGCGAGACCCACGCTCACCGGCTCCAGATTTATCAGCAATAAACCAGCCAGCCGGAAGGGCCGA
GCGCAGAAGTGGTCCTGCAACTTTATCCGCCTCCATCCAGTCTATTAATTGTTGCCGGGAAGCTAGAGTA
AGTAGTTCGCCAGTTAATAGTTTGCGCAACGTTGTTGCCATTGCTACAGGCATCGTGGTGTCACGCTCGT
CGTTTGGTATGGCTTCATTCAGCTCCGGTTCCCAACGATCAAGGCGAGTTACATGATCCCCCATGTTGTG
CAAAAAAGCGGTTAGCTCCTTCGGTCCTCCGATCGTTGTCAGAAGTAAGTTGGCCGCAGTGTTATCACTC
ATGGTTATGGCAGCACTGCATAATTCTCTTACTGTCATGCCATCCGTAAGATGCTTTTCTGTGACTGGTG
AGTACTCAACCAAGTCATTCTGAGAATAGTGTATGCGGCGACCGAGTTGCTCTTGCCCGGCGTCAATACG
GGATAATACCGCGCCACATAGCAGAACTTTAAAAGTGCTCATCATTGGAAAACGTTCTTCGGGGCGAAAA
CTCTCAAGGATCTTACCGCTGTTGAGATCCAGTTCGATGTAACCCACTCGTGCACCCAACTGATCTTCAG
CATCTTTTACTTTCACCAGCGTTTCTGGGTGAGCAAAAACAGGAAGGCAAAATGCCGCAAAAAAGGGAAT
AAGGGCGACACGGAAATGTTGAATACTCATACTCTTCCTTTTTCAATATTATTGAAGCATTTATCAGGGT
TATTGTCTCATGAGCGGATACATATTTGAATGTATTTAGAAAAATAAACAAATAGGGGTTCCGCGCACAT
TTCCCCGAAAAGTGCCACCTGACGTC
