>Addgene plasmid #46651 | pcDNA3.2 mir-1-1 reporter cel-mir-1 | addgene partial sequence | sequence record 67893 | CMV-F 5'-CGCAAATGGGCGGTAGGCGTG-3'
ACTAGAGAACCCACTGCTTACTGGCTTATCGAAATTAATACGACTCACTATAGGGAGACCCAAGCTGGCT
AGTTAAGCTATCAACAAGTTTGTACAAAAAAGCAGGCTACTAAGTTGATTGGAGAAACTTATTGTAGAGA
AGAGAGTGTAAGCTGATTTAAACTTCTCTTCAACTCTCCGAAGAATTTTTTGATCTCCCAAATCTTTCAC
GAGTCGTCTTTTCCCAGATTCAATTCTACTCTATATCTACGCTATATTCAAAGTGACCGTACCGAGCTGC
ATACTTCCTTACATGCCCATACTATATCATAAATGGATATGGAATGTAAAGAAGTATGTAGAACGGGGTG
GTAGTGTTTTAATGGTGAGTAATTTTCTGCATTTAAATTATAGTAAGAAAATTTGAAAAACAAGGAGAAA
CAGAAATATAGTCGTTACAAAAAAAGAGGCAGAAAACCATTTCAAAAAAGAGGCAGCGGCTTTATATGTT
AGGCATTCTACCGAGGAGCACCCAGCTTTCTTGTACAAAGTGGTTGATCTAGAGGGCCCGCAGTGGGGTC
AGCTTCTACCGGGGCGGCGTCCCGGGGTCTTGGAACTGCATGCAGACTGCCTGCTTGGGAAACATACTTC
TTTATATGCCCATATGGACCTGCTAAGCTATGGAATGTAAAGAAGTATGTATCTCAGGCCGGGACCTCTC
TCGCCGCACTGAGGGGCACTCCACACCACGGGGGCCGCCGCGGCCGACAGCCAGCCAGGCGGCTGTGGTG
GGGGTGA
